Addgene plasmid #192261: pCMV-PARP1_R878A-mCherry
Purpose: Expresses PARP1 R878A mutant in mammalian cells. Tagged with mCherry.
Depositing lab: Michael Cohen. Depositing organization: Oregon Health & Science University. Publication: Allosteric regulation of DNA binding and target residence time drive the cytotoxicity of phthalazinone-based PARP-1 inhibitors. Arnold MR, Langelier MF, Gartrell J, Kirby IT, Sanderson DJ, Bejan DS, Sileikyte J, Sundalam SK, Nagarajan S, Marimuthu P, Duell AK, Shelat AA, Pascal JM, Cohen MS. Cell Chem Biol. 2022 Dec 15;29(12):1694-1708.e10. doi: 10.1016/j.chembiol.2022.11.006. Epub 2022 Dec 8. PubMed 36493759.
Backbone
  Vector backbone: pCMV-PARP1-mCherry
  Backbone size w/o insert (bp): 7154
  Total vector size (bp): 7711
  Vector type: Mammalian Expression
Growth in bacteria
  Bacterial resistance: Kanamycin, 50 μg/mL
  Growth temperature: 37°C
  Growth strain: DH5alpha
  Copy number: Unknown
Gene/Insert
  Gene/Insert name: PARP1_R878A
  Species: H. sapiens (human)
  Insert size (bp): 557
  Mutation: R878A
  Entrez Gene: PARP1 (a.k.a. ADPRT, ADPRT 1, ADPRT1, ARTD1, PARP, PARP-1, PARS, PPOL, Poly-PARP, pADPRT-1)
  Promoter: CMV
  Tag / fusion protein: mCherry (C terminal on backbone)
  Cloning method: Restriction Enzyme; 5′ cloning site EcoRV (not destroyed); 3′ cloning site AgeI (not destroyed)
  Sequencing primers: 5′ CMV; 3′ SV40
Resource information
  A portion of this plasmid was derived from a plasmid made by: Backbone gifted from Dr. G. Timinszky (Hungarian Academy of Sciences)
Terms and licenses: Academic/Nonprofit Terms; Industry Terms: Not Available to Industry
How to cite: pCMV-PARP1_R878A-mCherry was a gift from Michael Cohen (Addgene plasmid # 192261 ; http://n2t.net/addgene:192261 ; RRID:Addgene_192261)
