[The description below was written by a language model from this plasmid's Addgene catalogue record and pLannotate feature annotations shown in this document.]
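Description:
pCMV-PARP1_R878A-mCherry is a 7.7 kb mammalian expression plasmid that produces human PARP1 carrying the R878A substitution, fused at its C terminus to the red fluorescent protein mCherry. The CMV immediate-early enhancer and promoter drive the PARP1 open reading frame, which in the sequenced record wraps across the numbering origin and runs almost directly into the mCherry coding sequence. An SV40 polyadenylation signal terminates the transcript. The catalogued insert of about 557 bp is much shorter than the PARP1 coding region. This fits a mutation-bearing fragment having been swapped into the parental pCMV-PARP1-mCherry backbone between the retained EcoRV and AgeI sites, so that the rest of PARP1 and the mCherry tag come from the backbone.

The plasmid has the layout of a typical fluorescent-protein fusion vector. A high-copy ColE1/pUC-type origin supports propagation in E. coli, and an f1 origin is also present. A single NeoR/KanR (Tn5 aminoglycoside phosphotransferase) cassette is preceded by both a bacterial bla promoter and the SV40 enhancer/early promoter and is followed by the HSV TK polyadenylation signal. It therefore gives kanamycin resistance in bacteria and can allow G418 selection in mammalian cells. The short large T antigen, ble and bGH poly(A) annotations are fragmentary matches rather than functional units.

The construct serves to express and visualise the PARP1 R878A mutant in mammalian cells by red fluorescence. The associated study examined how allosteric effects on DNA binding and target residence time shape the cytotoxicity of phthalazinone-based PARP-1 inhibitors. The record does not state the specific functional consequence of the R878A change.
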