Features (pLannotate 1.2.2; 14 found; start..end, strand, type, name):
    606..1313    +  CDS            mCherry: mCherry is a basic (constitutively fluorescent) red fluorescent protein published in 2004, derived from Discosoma sp.. It is reported to be a very rapidly-maturing monomer with low acid sensitivity.
   1333..1416    +  CDS            large T antigen (fragment): large T antigen from SV40 (simian virus 40)
   1439..1560    +  polyA_signal   SV40 poly(A) signal: SV40 polyadenylation signal
   1594..2022    -  rep_origin     f1 ori (sequence partly withheld): f1 bacteriophage origin of replication; arrow indicates direction of (+) strand synthesis
   2049..2153    +  promoter       AmpR promoter: bla
   2155..2512    +  promoter       SV40 promoter: SV40 enhancer and early promoter
   2547..3341    +  CDS            NeoR/KanR: aminoglycoside phosphotransferase from Tn5; aph(3')-II (or nptII); confers resistance to neomycin, kanamycin, and G418 (Geneticin®)
   3362..3514    +  CDS            ble (fragment): BLE_KLEPN - Experimental evidence at protein level: Swiss-Prot protein existence level 1. Binding protein with a strong affinity to the bleomycin family of antibiotics. Binds to CL990; an antimitotic-antibiotic compound. From Klebsiella pneumoniae.
   3573..3620    +  polyA_signal   HSV TK poly(A) signal: herpes simplex virus thymidine kinase polyadenylation signal (Cole and Stacy, 1985)
   3711..3727    -  polyA_signal   bGH poly(A) signal (fragment): bovine growth hormone polyadenylation signal
   3949..4537    +  rep_origin     ori: high-copy-number ColE1/pMB1/pBR322/pUC origin of replication
   4712..5015    +  enhancer       CMV enhancer: human cytomegalovirus immediate early enhancer
   5016..5219    +  promoter       CMV promoter: human cytomegalovirus (CMV) immediate early promoter
   5251..581     +  CDS            PARP1 (across the origin): PARP1_HUMAN - Also known as ADPRT From Homo sapiens (Human).
>Addgene plasmid #192261 | pCMV-PARP1_R878A-mCherry | addgene full sequence | sequence record 379244 | Addgene NGS Result
CTCATGCAACCACACACAATGCGTATGACTTGGAAGTCATCGATATCTTTAAGATAGAGCGTGAAGGCGA
ATGCCAGCGTTACAAGCCCTTTAAGCAGCTTCATAACCGAAGATTGCTGTGGCACGGGTCCAGGACCACC
AACTTTGCTGGGATCCTGTCCCAGGGTCTTGCCATAGCCCCGCCTGAAGCGCCCGTGACAGGCTACATGT
TTGGTAAAGGGATCTATTTCGCTGACATGGTCTCCAAGAGTGCCAACTACTACCATACGTCTCAGGGAGA
CCCAATAGGCTTAATCCTGTTGGGAGAAGTTGCCCTTGGAAACATGTATGAACTGAAGCACGCTTCACAT
ATCAGCAGGTTACCCAAGGGCAAGCACAGTGTCAAAGGTTTGGGCAAAACTACCCCTGATCCTTCAGCTA
ACATTAGTCTGGATGGTGTAGACGTTCCTCTTGGGACCGGGATTTCATCTGGTGTGATAGACACCTCTCT
ACTATATAACGAGTACATTGTCTATGATATTGCTCAGGTAAATCTGAAGTATCTGCTGAAACTGAAATTC
AATTTTAAGACCTCCCTGTGGTCCCGGGATCCACCGGTCGCCACCATGGTGAGCAAGGGCGAGGAGGATA
ACATGGCCATCATCAAGGAGTTCATGCGCTTCAAGGTGCACATGGAGGGCTCCGTGAACGGCCACGAGTT
CGAGATCGAGGGCGAGGGCGAGGGCCGCCCCTACGAGGGCACCCAGACCGCCAAGCTGAAGGTGACCAAG
GGTGGCCCCCTGCCCTTCGCCTGGGACATCCTGTCCCCTCAGTTCATGTACGGCTCCAAGGCCTACGTGA
AGCACCCCGCCGACATCCCCGACTACTTGAAGCTGTCCTTCCCCGAGGGCTTCAAGTGGGAGCGCGTGAT
GAACTTCGAGGACGGCGGCGTGGTGACCGTGACCCAGGACTCCTCCCTGCAGGACGGCGAGTTCATCTAC
AAGGTGAAGCTGCGCGGCACCAACTTCCCCTCCGACGGCCCCGTAATGCAGAAGAAGACCATGGGCTGGG
AGGCCTCCTCCGAGCGGATGTACCCCGAGGACGGCGCCCTGAAGGGCGAGATCAAGCAGAGGCTGAAGCT
GAAGGACGGCGGCCACTACGACGCTGAGGTCAAGACCACCTACAAGGCCAAGAAGCCCGTGCAGCTGCCC
GGCGCCTACAACGTCAACATCAAGTTGGACATCACCTCCCACAACGAGGACTACACCATCGTGGAACAGT
ACGAACGCGCCGAGGGCCGCCACTCCACCGGCGGCATGGACGAGCTGTACAAGTAAAGCGGCCGCGACTC
TAGATCATAATCAGCCATACCACATTTGTAGAGGTTTTACTTGCTTTAAAAAACCTCCCACACCTCCCCC
TGAACCTGAAACATAAAATGAATGCAATTGTTGTTGTTAACTTGTTTATTGCAGCTTATAATGGTTACAA
ATAAAGCAATAGCATCACAAATTTCACAAATAAAGCATTTTTTTCACTGCATTCTAGTTGTGGTTTGTCC
AAACTCATCAATGTATCTTAAGGCGTAAATTGTAAGCGTTAATATTTTGTTAAAATTCGCGTTAAATTTT
TGTTAAATCAGCTCATTTTTTAACCAATAGGCCGAAATCGGCAAAATCCCTTATAAATCAAAAGAATAGA
CCGAGATAGGGT
[37 nt withheld, positions 1693-1729]
AAAGAACGTGGACTCCAACGTCAAAGG
[49 nt withheld, positions 1757-1805]
T
[91 nt withheld, positions 1807-1897]
G
[124 nt withheld, positions 1899-2022]
CAGGTGGCACTTTTCGGGGAAATGTGCGCGGAACCCCTATTTGTTTATTTTTCTAAATACATTCAAATAT
GTATCCGCTCATGAGACAATAACCCTGATAAATGCTTCAATAATATTGAAAAAGGAAGAGTCCTGAGGCG
GAAAGAACCAGCTGTGGAATGTGTGTCAGTTAGGGTGTGGAAAGTCCCCAGGCTCCCCAGCAGGCAGAAG
TATGCAAAGCATGCATCTCAATTAGTCAGCAACCAGGTGTGGAAAGTCCCCAGGCTCCCCAGCAGGCAGA
AGTATGCAAAGCATGCATCTCAATTAGTCAGCAACCATAGTCCCGCCCCTAACTCCGCCCATCCCGCCCC
TAACTCCGCCCAGTTCCGCCCATTCTCCGCCCCATGGCTGACTAATTTTTTTTATTTATGCAGAGGCCGA
GGCCGCCTCGGCCTCTGAGCTATTCCAGAAGTAGTGAGGAGGCTTTTTTGGAGGCCTAGGCTTTTGCAAA
GATCGATCAAGAGACAGGATGAGGATCGTTTCGCATGATTGAACAAGATGGATTGCACGCAGGTTCTCCG
GCCGCTTGGGTGGAGAGGCTATTCGGCTATGACTGGGCACAACAGACAATCGGCTGCTCTGATGCCGCCG
TGTTCCGGCTGTCAGCGCAGGGGCGCCCGGTTCTTTTTGTCAAGACCGACCTGTCCGGTGCCCTGAATGA
ACTGCAAGACGAGGCAGCGCGGCTATCGTGGCTGGCCACGACGGGCGTTCCTTGCGCAGCTGTGCTCGAC
GTTGTCACTGAAGCGGGAAGGGACTGGCTGCTATTGGGCGAAGTGCCGGGGCAGGATCTCCTGTCATCTC
ACCTTGCTCCTGCCGAGAAAGTATCCATCATGGCTGATGCAATGCGGCGGCTGCATACGCTTGATCCGGC
TACCTGCCCATTCGACCACCAAGCGAAACATCGCATCGAGCGAGCACGTACTCGGATGGAAGCCGGTCTT
GTCGATCAGGATGATCTGGACGAAGAGCATCAGGGGCTCGCGCCAGCCGAACTGTTCGCCAGGCTCAAGG
CGAGCATGCCCGACGGCGAGGATCTCGTCGTGACCCATGGCGATGCCTGCTTGCCGAATATCATGGTGGA
AAATGGCCGCTTTTCTGGATTCATCGACTGTGGCCGGCTGGGTGTGGCGGACCGCTATCAGGACATAGCG
TTGGCTACCCGTGATATTGCTGAAGAGCTTGGCGGCGAATGGGCTGACCGCTTCCTCGTGCTTTACGGTA
TCGCCGCTCCCGATTCGCAGCGCATCGCCTTCTATCGCCTTCTTGACGAGTTCTTCTGAGCGGGACTCTG
GGGTTCGAAATGACCGACCAAGCGACGCCCAACCTGCCATCACGAGATTTCGATTCCACCGCCGCCTTCT
ATGAAAGGTTGGGCTTCGGAATCGTTTTCCGGGACGCCGGCTGGATGATCCTCCAGCGCGGGGATCTCAT
GCTGGAGTTCTTCGCCCACCCTAGGGGGAGGCTAACTGAAACACGGAAGGAGACAATACCGGAAGGAACC
CGCGCTATGACGGCAATAAAAAGACAGAATAAAACGCACGGTGTTGGGTCGTTTGTTCATAAACGCGGGG
TTCGGTCCCAGGGCTGGCACTCTGTCGATACCCCACCGAGACCCCATTGGGGCCAATACGCCCGCGTTTC
TTCCTTTTCCCCACCCCACCCCCCAAGTTCGGGTGAAGGCCCAGGGCTCGCAGCCAACGTCGGGGCGGCA
GGCCCTGCCATAGCCTCAGGTTACTCATATATACTTTAGATTGATTTAAAACTTCATTTTTAATTTAAAA
GGATCTAGGTGAAGATCCTTTTTGATAATCTCATGACCAAAATCCCTTAACGTGAGTTTTCGTTCCACTG
AGCGTCAGACCCCGTAGAAAAGATCAAAGGATCTTCTTGAGATCCTTTTTTTCTGCGCGTAATCTGCTGC
TTGCAAACAAAAAAACCACCGCTACCAGCGGTGGTTTGTTTGCCGGATCAAGAGCTACCAACTCTTTTTC
CGAAGGTAACTGGCTTCAGCAGAGCGCAGATACCAAATACTGTTCTTCTAGTGTAGCCGTAGTTAGGCCA
CCACTTCAAGAACTCTGTAGCACCGCCTACATACCTCGCTCTGCTAATCCTGTTACCAGTGGCTGCTGCC
AGTGGCGATAAGTCGTGTCTTACCGGGTTGGACTCAAGACGATAGTTACCGGATAAGGCGCAGCGGTCGG
GCTGAACGGGGGGTTCGTGCACACAGCCCAGCTTGGAGCGAACGACCTACACCGAACTGAGATACCTACA
GCGTGAGCTATGAGAAAGCGCCACGCTTCCCGAAGGGAGAAAGGCGGACAGGTATCCGGTAAGCGGCAGG
GTCGGAACAGGAGAGCGCACGAGGGAGCTTCCAGGGGGAAACGCCTGGTATCTTTATAGTCCTGTCGGGT
TTCGCCACCTCTGACTTGAGCGTCGATTTTTGTGATGCTCGTCAGGGGGGCGGAGCCTATGGAAAAACGC
CAGCAACGCGGCCTTTTTACGGTTCCTGGCCTTTTGCTGGCCTTTTGCTCACATGTTCTTTCCTGCGTTA
TCCCCTGATTCTGTGGATAACCGTATTACCGCCATGCATTAGTTATTAATAGTAATCAATTACGGGGTCA
TTAGTTCATAGCCCATATATGGAGTTCCGCGTTACATAACTTACGGTAAATGGCCCGCCTGGCTGACCGC
CCAACGACCCCCGCCCATTGACGTCAATAATGACGTATGTTCCCATAGTAACGCCAATAGGGACTTTCCA
TTGACGTCAATGGGTGGAGTATTTACGGTAAACTGCCCACTTGGCAGTACATCAAGTGTATCATATGCCA
AGTACGCCCCCTATTGACGTCAATGACGGTAAATGGCCCGCCTGGCATTATGCCCAGTACATGACCTTAT
GGGACTTTCCTACTTGGCAGTACATCTACGTATTAGTCATCGCTATTACCATGGTGATGCGGTTTTGGCA
GTACATCAATGGGCGTGGATAGCGGTTTGACTCACGGGGATTTCCAAGTCTCCACCCCATTGACGTCAAT
GGGAGTTTGTTTTGGCACCAAAATCAACGGGACTTTCCAAAATGTCGTAACAACTCCGCCCCATTGACGC
AAATGGGCGGTAGGCGTGTACGGTGGGAGGTCTATATAAGCAGAGCTGGTTTAGTGAACCGTCAGATCCG
CTAGCACCATGGCGGAGTCTTCGGATAAGCTCTATCGAGTCGAGTACGCCAAGAGCGGGCGCGCCTCTTG
CAAGAAATGCAGCGAGAGCATCCCCAAGGACTCGCTCCGGATGGCCATCATGGTGCAGTCGCCCATGTTT
GATGGAAAAGTCCCACACTGGTACCACTTCTCCTGCTTCTGGAAGGTGGGCCACTCCATCCGGCACCCTG
ACGTTGAGGTGGATGGGTTCTCTGAGCTTCGGTGGGATGACCAGCAGAAAGTCAAGAAGACAGCGGAAGC
TGGAGGAGTGACAGGCAAAGGCCAGGATGGAATTGGTAGCAAGGCAGAGAAGACTCTGGGTGACTTTGCA
GCAGAGTATGCCAAGTCCAACAGAAGTACGTGCAAGGGGTGTATGGAGAAGATAGAAAAGGGCCAGGTGC
GCCTGTCCAAGAAGATGGTGGACCCGGAGAAGCCACAGCTAGGCATGATTGACCGCTGGTACCATCCAGG
CTGCTTTGTCAAGAACAGGGAGGAGCTGGGTTTCCGGCCCGAGTACAGTGCGAGTCAGCTCAAGGGCTTC
AGCCTCCTTGCTACAGAGGATAAGGAAGCCCTGAAGAAGCAGCTCCCAGGAGTCAAGAGTGAAGGAAAGA
GAAAAGGCGATGAGGTGGATGGAGTGGATGAAGTGGCGAAGAAGAAATCTAAAAAAGAAAAAGACAAGGA
TAGTAAGCTTGAAAAAGCCCTAAAGGCTCAGAACGACCTGATCTGGAACATCAAGGACGAGCTAAAGAAA
GTGTGTTCAACTAATGACCTGAAGGAGCTACTCATCTTCAACAAGCAGCAAGTGCCTTCTGGGGAGTCGG
CGATCTTGGACCGAGTAGCTGATGGCATGGTGTTCGGTGCCCTCCTTCCCTGCGAGGAATGCTCGGGTCA
GCTGGTCTTCAAGAGCGATGCCTATTACTGCACTGGGGACGTCACTGCCTGGACCAAGTGTATGGTCAAG
ACACAGACACCCAACCGGAAGGAGTGGGTAACCCCAAAGGAATTCCGAGAAATCTCTTACCTCAAGAAAT
TGAAGGTTAAAAAGCAGGACCGTATATTCCCCCCAGAAACCAGCGCCTCCGTGGCGGCCACGCCTCCGCC
CTCCACAGCCTCGGCTCCTGCTGCTGTGAACTCCTCTGCTTCAGCAGATAAGCCATTATCCAACATGAAG
ATCCTGACTCTCGGGAAGCTGTCCCGGAACAAGGATGAAGTGAAGGCCATGATTGAGAAACTCGGGGGGA
AGTTGACGGGGACGGCCAACAAGGCTTCCCTGTGCATCAGCACCAAAAAGGAGGTGGAAAAGATGAATAA
GAAGATGGAGGAAGTAAAGGAAGCCAACATCCGAGTTGTGTCTGAGGACTTCCTCCAGGACGTCTCCGCC
TCCACCAAGAGCCTTCAGGAGTTGTTCTTAGCGCACATCTTGTCCCCTTGGGGGGCAGAGGTGAAGGCAG
AGCCTGTTGAAGTTGTGGCCCCAAGAGGGAAGTCAGGGGCTGCGCTCTCCAAAAAAAGCAAGGGCCAGGT
CAAGGAGGAAGGTATCAACAAATCTGAAAAGAGAATGAAATTAACTCTTAAAGGAGGAGCAGCTGTGGAT
CCTGATTCTGGACTGGAACACTCTGCGCATGTCCTGGAGAAAGGTGGGAAGGTCTTCAGTGCCACCCTTG
GCCTGGTGGACATCGTTAAAGGAACCAACTCCTACTACAAGCTCCAGCTTCTGGAGGACGACAAGGAAAA
CAGGTATTGGATATTCAGGTCCTGGGGCCGTGTGGGTACGGTGATCGGTAGCAACAAACTGGAACAGATG
CCGTCCAAGGAGGATGCCATTGAGCACTTCATGAAATTATATGAAGAAAAAACCGGGAACGCTTGGCACT
CCAAAAATTTCACGAAGTATCCCAAAAAGTTCTACCCCCTGGAGATTGACTATGGCCAGGATGAAGAGGC
AGTGAAGAAGCTGACAGTAAATCCTGGCACCAAGTCCAAGCTCCCCAAGCCAGTTCAGGACCTCATCAAG
ATGATCTTTGATGTGGAAAGTATGAAGAAAGCCATGGTGGAGTATGAGATCGACCTTCAGAAGATGCCCT
TGGGGAAGCTGAGCAAAAGGCAGATCCAGGCCGCATACTCCATCCTCAGTGAGGTCCAGCAGGCGGTGTC
TCAGGGCAGCAGCGACTCTCAGATCCTGGATCTCTCAAATCGCTTTTACACCCTGATCCCCCACGACTTT
GGGATGAAGAAGCCTCCGCTCCTGAACAATGCAGACAGTGTGCAGGCCAAGGCGGAAATGCTTGACAACC
TGCTGGACATCGAGGTGGCCTACAGTCTGCTCAGGGGAGGGTCTGATGATAGCAGCAAGGATCCCATCGA
TGTCAACTATGAGAAGCTCAAAACTGACATTAAGGTGGTTGACAGAGATTCTGAAGAAGCCGAGATCATC
AGGAAGTATGTTAAGAACA
